>Addgene plasmid #44973 | pCMV-BD-cop1at(335-675) | depositor full sequence | sequence record 63288 | pCMV-BD-cop1at(335-675) sequence 5730 bps
ATGCATTAGTTATTAATAGTAATCAATTACGGGGTCATTAGTTCATAGCCCATATATGGAGTTCCGCGTT
ACATAACTTACGGTAAATGGCCCGCCTGGCTGACCGCCCAACGACCCCCGCCCATTGACGTCAATAATGA
CGTATGTTCCCATAGTAACGCCAATAGGGACTTTCCATTGACGTCAATGGGTGGAGTATTTACGGTAAAC
TGCCCACTTGGCAGTACATCAAGTGTATCATATGCCAAGTACGCCCCCTATTGACGTCAATGACGGTAAA
TGGCCCGCCTGGCATTATGCCCAGTACATGACCTTATGGGACTTTCCTACTTGGCAGTACATCTACGTAT
TAGTCATCGCTATTACCATGGTGATGCGGTTTTGGCAGTACATCAATGGGCGTGGATAGCGGTTTGACTC
ACGGGGATTTCCAAGTCTCCACCCCATTGACGTCAATGGGAGTTTGTTTTGGCACCAAAATCAACGGGAC
TTTCCAAAATGTCGTAACAACTCCGCCCCATTGACGCAAATGGGCGGTAGGCGTGTACGGTGGGAGGTCT
ATATAAGCAGAGCTGGTTTAGTGAACCGTCAGATCCGCTAGCGATTACGCCAAGCTCGAAATTAACCCTC
ACTAAAGGGAACAAAAGCTGGAGCTGATCTAAGCCTCCTGAAAGATGAAGCTACTGTCTTCTATCGAACA
AGCATGCGATATTTGCCGACTTAAAAAGCTCAAGTGCTCCAAAGAAAAACCGAAGTGCGCCAAGTGTCTG
AAGAACAACTGGGAGTGTCGCTACTCTCCCAAAACCAAAAGGTCTCCGCTGACTAGGGCACATCTGACAG
AAGTGGAATCAAGGCTAGAAAGACTGGAACAGCTATTTCTACTGATTTTTCCTCGAGAAGACCTTGACAT
GATTTTGAAAATGGATTCTTTACAGGATATAAAAGCATTGTTAACAGGATTATTTGTACAAGATAATGTG
AATAAAGATGCCGTCACAGATAGATTGGCTTCAGTGGAGACTGATATGCCTCTAACATTGAGACAGCATA
GAATAAGTGCGACATCATCATCGGAAGAGAGTAGTAACAAAGGTCAAAGACAGTTGACTGTATCGCCGGA
ATTGGGATCCGGGTATAGCAACGGCCTTGCAGATTTTCAATCTGTGTTGACTACCTTCACTCGCTACAGT
CGTCTAAGAGTTATAGCAGAAATCCGGCATGGGGATATATTTCATTCAGCCAACATTGTATCAAGCATAG
AGTTTGATCGTGATGATGAGCTGTTTGCCACTGCTGGTGTTTCTAGATGTATAAAGGTTTTTGACTTCTC
TTCGGTTGTAAATGAACCAGCAGATATGCAGTGTCCGATTGTGGAGATGTCAACTCGGTCTAAACTTAGT
TGCTTGAGTTGGAATAAGCATGAAAAAAATCACATAGCAAGCAGTGATTATGAAGGAATAGTAACAGTGT
GGGATGTAACTACTAGGCAGAGTCTTATGGAGTATGAAGAGCACGAAAAACGTGCCTGGAGTGTTGACTT
TTCACGAACAGAACCATCAATGCTTGTATCTGGTAGTGACGACTGCAAGGTTAAAGTTTGGTGCACGAGG
CAGGAAGCAAGTGTGATTAATATTGATATGAAAGCAAACATATGTTGTGTCAAGTACAATCCTGGCTCAA
GCAACTACATTGCGGTCGGATCAGCTGATCATCACATCCATTATTACGATCTAAGAAACATAAGCCAACC
ACTTCATGTCTTCAGTGGACACAAGAAAGCAGTTTCCTATGTTAAATTTTTGTCCAACAACGAGCTCGCT
TCTGCGTCCACAGATAGCACACTACGCTTATGGGATGTCAAAGACAACTTGCCAGTTCGAACATTCAGAG
GACATACTAACGAGAAGAACTTTGTGGGTCTCACAGTGAACAGCGAGTATCTCGCCTGTGGAAGCGAGAC
AAACGAAGTATATGTATATCACAAGGAAATCACGAGACCCGTGACATCGCACAGATTTGGATCGCCAGAC
ATGGACGATGCAGAGGAAGAGGCAGGTTCCTACTTTATTAGTGCGGTTTGCTGGAAGAGTGATAGTCCCA
CGATGTTGACTGCGAATAGTCAAGGAACCATCAAAGTTCTGGTACTCGCTGCGTAAGCGGCCGCGTCGAC
CTCTAGACTGCAGCTCGACCTCGAGGGGGGGCCCGGTACCAGGTAAGTGTACCCAATTCGCCCTATAGTG
AGTCGTATTACAATTCACTCGATCGCCCTTCCCAACAGTTGCGCAGCCTGAATGGCGAATGGAGATCCAA
TTTTTAAGTGTATAATGTGTTAAACTACTGATTCTAATTGTTTGTGTATTTTAGATTCACAGTCCCAAGG
CTCATTTCAGGCCCCTCAGTCCTCACAGTCTGTTCATGATCATAATCAGCCATACCACATTTGTAGAGGT
TTTACTTGCTTTAAAAAACCTCCCACACCTCCCCCTGAACCTGAAACATAAAATGAATGCAATTGTTGTT
GTTAACTTGTTTATTGCAGCTTATAATGGTTACAAATAAAGCAATAGCATCACAAATTTCACAAATAAAG
CATTTTTTTCACTGCATTCTAGTTGTGGTTTGTCCAAACTCATCAATGTATCTTAACGCGTAAATTGTAA
GCGTTAATATTTTGTTAAAATTCGCGTTAAATTTTTGTTAAATCAGCTCATTTTTTAACCAATAGGCCGA
AATCGGCAAAATCCCTTATAAATCAAAAGAATAGACCGAGATAGGGT
[37 nt withheld, positions 2778-2814]
AAAGAACGTGGACTCCAACGTCAAAGG
[49 nt withheld, positions 2842-2890]
T
[91 nt withheld, positions 2892-2982]
G
[124 nt withheld, positions 2984-3107]
CAGGTGGCACTTTTCGGGGAAATGTGCGCGGAACCCCTATTTGTTTATTTTTCTAAATACATTCAAATAT
GTATCCGCTCATGAGACAATAACCCTGATAAATGCTTCAATAATATTGAAAAAGGAAGAATCCTGAGGCG
GAAAGAACCAGCTGTGGAATGTGTGTCAGTTAGGGTGTGGAAAGTCCCCAGGCTCCCCAGCAGGCAGAAG
TATGCAAAGCATGCATCTCAATTAGTCAGCAACCAGGTGTGGAAAGTCCCCAGGCTCCCCAGCAGGCAGA
AGTATGCAAAGCATGCATCTCAATTAGTCAGCAACCATAGTCCCGCCCCTAACTCCGCCCATCCCGCCCC
TAACTCCGCCCAGTTCCGCCCATTCTCCGCCCCATGGCTGACTAATTTTTTTTATTTATGCAGAGGCCGA
GGCCGCCTCGGCCTCTGAGCTATTCCAGAAGTAGTGAGGAGGCTTTTTTGGAGGCCTAGGCTTTTGCAAA
GATCGATCAAGAGACAGGATGAGGATCGTTTCGCATGATTGAACAAGATGGATTGCACGCAGGTTCTCCG
GCCGCTTGGGTGGAGAGGCTATTCGGCTATGACTGGGCACAACAGACAATCGGCTGCTCTGATGCCGCCG
TGTTCCGGCTGTCAGCGCAGGGGCGCCCGGTTCTTTTTGTCAAGACCGACCTGTCCGGTGCCCTGAATGA
ACTGCAAGACGAGGCAGCGCGGCTATCGTGGCTGGCCACGACGGGCGTTCCTTGCGCAGCTGTGCTCGAC
GTTGTCACTGAAGCGGGAAGGGACTGGCTGCTATTGGGCGAAGTGCCGGGGCAGGATCTCCTGTCATCTC
ACCTTGCTCCTGCCGAGAAAGTATCCATCATGGCTGATGCAATGCGGCGGCTGCATACGCTTGATCCGGC
TACCTGCCCATTCGACCACCAAGCGAAACATCGCATCGAGCGAGCACGTACTCGGATGGAAGCCGGTCTT
GTCGATCAGGATGATCTGGACGAAGAACATCAGGGGCTCGCGCCAGCCGAACTGTTCGCCAGGCTCAAGG
CGAGCATGCCCGACGGCGAGGATCTCGTCGTGACCCATGGCGATGCCTGCTTGCCGAATATCATGGTGGA
AAATGGCCGCTTTTCTGGATTCATCGACTGTGGCCGGCTGGGTGTGGCGGACCGCTATCAGGACATAGCG
TTGGCTACCCGTGATATTGCTGAAGAACTTGGCGGCGAATGGGCTGACCGCTTCCTCGTGCTTTACGGTA
TCGCCGCTCCCGATTCGCAGCGCATCGCCTTCTATCGCCTTCTTGACGAGTTCTTCTGAGCGGGACTCTG
GGGTTCGAAATGACCGACCAAGCGACGCCCAACCTGCCATCACGAGATTTCGATTCCACCGCCGCCTTCT
ATGAAAGGTTGGGCTTCGGAATCGTTTTCCGGGACGCCGGCTGGATGATCCTCCAGCGCGGGGATCTCAT
GCTGGAGTTCTTCGCCCACCCTAGGGGGAGGCTAACTGAAACACGGAAGGAGACAATACCGGAAGGAACC
CGCGCTATGACGGCAATAAAAAGACAGAATAAAACGCACGGTGTTGGGTCGTTTGTTCATAAACGCGGGG
TTCGGTCCCAGGGCTGGCACTCTGTCGATACCCCACCGAGACCCCATTGGGGCCAATACGCCCGCGTTTC
TTCCTTTTCCCCACCCCACCCCCCAAGTTCGGGTGAAGGCCCAGGGCTCGCAGCCAACGTCGGGGCGGCA
GGCCCTGCCATAGCCTCAGGTTACTCATATATACTTTAGATTGATTTAAAACTTCATTTTTAATTTAAAA
GGATCTAGGTGAAGATCCTTTTTGATAATCTCATGACCAAAATCCCTTAACGTGAGTTTTCGTTCCACTG
AGCGTCAGACCCCGTAGAAAAGATCAAAGGATCTTCTTGAGATCCTTTTTTTCTGCGCGTAATCTGCTGC
TTGCAAACAAAAAAACCACCGCTACCAGCGGTGGTTTGTTTGCCGGATCAAGAGCTACCAACTCTTTTTC
CGAAGGTAACTGGCTTCAGCAGAGCGCAGATACCAAATACTGTCCTTCTAGTGTAGCCGTAGTTAGGCCA
CCACTTCAAGAACTCTGTAGCACCGCCTACATACCTCGCTCTGCTAATCCTGTTACCAGTGGCTGCTGCC
AGTGGCGATAAGTCGTGTCTTACCGGGTTGGACTCAAGACGATAGTTACCGGATAAGGCGCAGCGGTCGG
GCTGAACGGGGGGTTCGTGCACACAGCCCAGCTTGGAGCGAACGACCTACACCGAACTGAGATACCTACA
GCGTGAGCTATGAGAAAGCGCCACGCTTCCCGAAGGGAGAAAGGCGGACAGGTATCCGGTAAGCGGCAGG
GTCGGAACAGGAGAGCGCACGAGGGAGCTTCCAGGGGGAAACGCCTGGTATCTTTATAGTCCTGTCGGGT
TTCGCCACCTCTGACTTGAGCGTCGATTTTTGTGATGCTCGTCAGGGGGGCGGAGCCTATGGAAAAACGC
CAGCAACGCGGCCTTTTTACGGTTCCTGGCCTTTTGCTGGCCTTTTGCTCACATGTTCTTTCCTGCGTTA
TCCCCTGATTCTGTGGATAACCGTATTACCGCC
Features (pLannotate 1.2.2; 19 found; start..end, strand, type, name):
     67..370     +  enhancer       CMV enhancer: human cytomegalovirus immediate early enhancer
    371..574     +  promoter       CMV promoter: human cytomegalovirus (CMV) immediate early promoter
    620..638     +  promoter       T3 promoter: promoter for bacteriophage T3 RNA polymerase
    675..1115    +  CDS            GAL4 DNA binding domain: DNA binding domain of the GAL4 transcriptional activator; Saccharomyces cerevisiae GAL4 (truncated)
   1131..2153    +  CDS            COP1 (fragment): COP1_ARATH - Experimental evidence at protein level: Swiss-Prot protein existence level 1. E3 ubiquitin-protein ligase that acts as a repressor of photomorphogenesis and as an activator of etiolation in darkness. E3 ubiquitin ligases accept ubiquitin from an E2 ubiquitin-conjugating enzyme in the form of a thioester and then directly transfers the ubiquitin to targeted substrates. Represses photomorphogenesis in darkness by mediating ubiquitination and subsequent proteasomal degradation of light-induced transcription factors such as HY5, HYH and LAF1. Down-regulates MYB21, probably via ubiquit
   2185..2210    +  misc_feature   MCS (fragment): pBluescript multiple cloning site
   2232..2250    -  promoter       T7 promoter: promoter for bacteriophage T7 RNA polymerase
   2260..2299    +  CDS            lacZα (fragment): LacZα fragment of β-galactosidase; lacZ fragment
   2309..2364    +  intron         small t intron (fragment): SV40 (simian virus 40) small t antigen intron
   2364..2501    +  CDS            large T antigen (fragment): large T antigen from SV40 (simian virus 40)
   2524..2645    +  polyA_signal   SV40 poly(A) signal: SV40 polyadenylation signal
   2679..3107    -  rep_origin     f1 ori (sequence partly withheld): f1 bacteriophage origin of replication; arrow indicates direction of (+) strand synthesis
   3134..3236    +  promoter       AmpR promoter: bla
   3240..3597    +  promoter       SV40 promoter: SV40 enhancer and early promoter
   3632..4426    +  CDS            NeoR/KanR: aminoglycoside phosphotransferase from Tn5; aph(3')-II (or nptII); confers resistance to neomycin, kanamycin, and G418 (Geneticin®)
   4447..4599    +  CDS            ble (fragment): BLE_KLEPN - Experimental evidence at protein level: Swiss-Prot protein existence level 1. Binding protein with a strong affinity to the bleomycin family of antibiotics. Binds to CL990; an antimitotic-antibiotic compound. From Klebsiella pneumoniae.
   4658..4705    +  polyA_signal   HSV TK poly(A) signal: herpes simplex virus thymidine kinase polyadenylation signal (Cole and Stacy, 1985)
   4796..4812    -  polyA_signal   bGH poly(A) signal (fragment): bovine growth hormone polyadenylation signal
   5034..5622    +  rep_origin     ori: high-copy-number ColE1/pMB1/pBR322/pUC origin of replication
