[The description below was written by a language model from this plasmid's Addgene catalogue record and pLannotate feature annotations shown in this document.]
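Description:
pCMV-BD-cop1at(335-675) is a 5,730 bp mammalian expression plasmid built on the Stratagene pCMV-BD backbone, the "bait" vector of a mammalian two-hybrid system. It is maintained in E. coli at high copy through a ColE1/pUC-type origin and also carries an f1 origin for single-stranded DNA production. Selection relies on a single NeoR/KanR (Tn5 aminoglycoside phosphotransferase) gene placed behind tandem bacterial (bla) and SV40 early promoters and followed by an HSV TK polyadenylation signal. The same marker therefore gives kanamycin resistance in bacteria and can confer G418 resistance in mammalian cells.

The expression cassette uses the human CMV immediate-early enhancer and promoter to drive an in-frame fusion of the yeast GAL4 DNA-binding domain (N-terminal) to a truncated Arabidopsis thaliana COP1. COP1 is an E3 ubiquitin ligase that represses photomorphogenesis. The fragment lacks amino acids 1–334 and retains residues 335–675, the C-terminal portion of the protein. It was cloned between BamHI and NotI sites that remain intact. The recorded insert size of 1,479 bp matches the combined BD-COP1 fusion rather than the COP1 portion alone. T3 and T7 phage promoters flank the coding region, and SV40 small t intron fragments and an SV40 poly(A) signal lie downstream for transcript processing. The short lacZα, ble and bGH poly(A) annotations appear to be backbone remnants.

According to the associated publication, the construct belongs to a system for ultraviolet-B-induced protein–protein interactions in mammalian cells. There, the GAL4 BD–COP1 fusion would tether COP1 to GAL4 binding sites so that light-triggered recruitment of a partner protein can be read out. The record itself names neither the partner construct nor the reporter.
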