Addgene plasmid #44973: pCMV-BD-cop1at(335-675)
Depositing lab: Thanos Halazonetis. Publication: Ultraviolet-B-mediated induction of protein-protein interactions in mammalian cells. Crefcoeur RP, Yin R, Ulm R, Halazonetis TD. Nat Commun. 2013;4:1779. doi: 10.1038/ncomms2800. PubMed 23653191.
Backbone
  Vector backbone: pCMV-BD
  Backbone manufacturer: Stratagene
  Backbone size w/o insert (bp): 4251
  Total vector size (bp): 5730
  Vector type: Mammalian Expression
Growth in bacteria
  Bacterial resistance: Kanamycin, 50 μg/mL
  Growth temperature: 37°C
  Growth strain: DH5alpha
  Copy number: High Copy
Gene/Insert
  Gene/Insert name: BD-COP1 (alt names: CONSTITUTIVE PHOTOMORPHOGENIC 1; E3 ubiquitin-protein ligase COP1)
  Species: A. thaliana (mustard weed)
  Insert size (bp): 1479
  Mutation: deleted amino acids 1-334
  GenBank ID: NM_128855.3
  Entrez Gene: COP1 (a.k.a. AT2G32950, ARABIDOPSIS THALIANA CONSTITUTIVE PHOTOMORPHOGENIC 1, ATCOP1, CONSTITUTIVE PHOTOMORPHOGENIC 1, DEETIOLATED MUTANT 340, DET340, EMB168, EMBRYO DEFECTIVE 168, FUS1, FUSCA 1, T21L14.11, T21L14_11)
  Promoter: pCMV
  Tag / fusion protein: GAL4 DNA-binding domain (N terminal on insert)
  Cloning method: Restriction Enzyme; 5′ cloning site BamHI (not destroyed); 3′ cloning site NotI (not destroyed)
  Sequencing primers: 5′ CMV Forward; 3′ T7
Terms and licenses: Academic/Nonprofit Terms; Industry Terms: Not Available to Industry
How to cite: pCMV-BD-cop1at(335-675) was a gift from Thanos Halazonetis (Addgene plasmid # 44973 ; http://n2t.net/addgene:44973 ; RRID:Addgene_44973)
