>Addgene plasmid #44973 | pCMV-BD-cop1at(335-675) | addgene partial sequence | sequence record 64869 | CMV-F 5'-CGCAAATGGGCGGTAGGCGTG-3'
TCAGATCCGCTAGCGATTACGCCAAGCTCGAAATTAACCCTCACTAAAGGGAACAAAAGCTGGGATCTAA
GCTAGCCTCCTGAAAGATGAAGCTACTGTCTTCTATCGAACAAGCATGCGATATTTGCCGACTTAAAAAG
CTCAAGTGCTCCAAAGAAAAACCGAAGTGCGCCAAGTGTCTGAAGAACAACTGGGAGTGTCGCTACTCTC
CCAAAACCAAAAGGTCTCCGCTGACTAGGGCACATCTGACAGAAGTGGAATCAAGGCTAGAAAGACTGGA
ACAGCTATTTCTACTGATTTTTCCTCGAGAAGACCTTGACATGATTTTGAAAATGGATTCTTTACAGGAT
ATAAAAGCATTGTTAACAGGATTATTTGTACAAGATAATGTGAATAAAGATGCCGTCACAGATAGATTGG
CTTCAGTGGAGACTGATATGCCTCTAACATTGAGACAGCATAGAATAAGTGCGACATCATCATCGGAAGA
GAGTAGTAACAAAGGTCAAAGACAGTTGACTGTATCGCCGGAATTGGGATCCGGGTATAGCAACGGCCTT
GCAGATTTTCAATCTGTGTTGACTACCTTCACTCGCTACAGTCGTCTAAGAGTTATAGCAGAAATCCGGC
ATGGGGATATATTTCATTCAGCCAACATTGTATCAAGCATAGAGTTTGATCGTGATGATGAGCTGTTTGC
CACTGCTGGTGTTTCTAGATGTATAAAGGTTTTTGACTTCTCTTCGGTTGTAAATGAACCAGCAGATATG
CAGTGTCCGATTGTGGAGATGTCAACTCGG
